Addgene plasmid #45741: pET28b-NpR5600
Depositing lab: Emily Balskus & Christopher T Walsh. Depositing organization: Harvard Medical School. Publication: The genetic and molecular basis for sunscreen biosynthesis in cyanobacteria. Balskus EP, Walsh CT. Science. 2010 Sep 24;329(5999):1653-6. doi: 10.1126/science.1193637. Epub 2010 Sep 2. PubMed 20813918.
Backbone
  Vector backbone: pET28b
  Backbone manufacturer: Novagen
  Backbone size w/o insert (bp): 5293
  Total vector size (bp): 6526
  Vector type: Bacterial Expression
Growth in bacteria
  Bacterial resistance: Kanamycin, 50 μg/mL
  Growth temperature: 37°C
  Growth strain: Top10
  Copy number: High Copy
Gene/Insert
  Gene/Insert name: NpR5600 (alt names: DHQS homolog; 3-dehydroquinate synthase)
  Species: Nostoc punctiforme
  Insert size (bp): 1233
  GenBank ID: ACC83905 YP_001868848.1
  Entrez Gene: Npun_R5600 (a.k.a. Npun_R5600)
  Promoter: T7
  Tag / fusion protein: His (N terminal on insert)
  Cloning method: Restriction Enzyme; 5′ cloning site NdeI (not destroyed); 3′ cloning site XhoI (not destroyed)
  Sequencing primers: 5′ T7; 3′ T7-Term
Terms and licenses: Academic/Nonprofit Terms; Industry Terms: Not Available to Industry
How to cite: pET28b-NpR5600 was a gift from Emily Balskus & Christopher T Walsh (Addgene plasmid # 45741 ; http://n2t.net/addgene:45741 ; RRID:Addgene_45741)
