[The description below was written by a language model from this plasmid's Addgene catalogue record.]
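Description:
pET28b-NpR5600 is a bacterial expression plasmid built on the Novagen pET28b backbone, carrying the Nostoc punctiforme gene NpR5600 (locus Npun_R5600). The backbone is about 5.3 kb and the complete construct about 6.5 kb. It is selected in E. coli with kanamycin and is recorded as high copy, with a cloning strain (Top10) listed for propagation. No feature table accompanies the record, so backbone elements beyond those in the catalogue fields, such as the origin of replication, are not itemised here.

The roughly 1.2 kb insert encodes a protein annotated as a 3-dehydroquinate synthase (DHQS) homolog. It was cloned between the NdeI and XhoI sites, both of which remain intact, placing the open reading frame under the T7 promoter and in frame with an N-terminal His tag. In pET-type vectors, transcription depends on T7 RNA polymerase, so expression is normally carried out in a host strain that supplies that polymerase rather than in the cloning strain. The His tag allows the recombinant protein to be recovered by immobilised metal affinity chromatography. The insert can be checked by sequencing from the flanking T7 promoter and T7 terminator primer sites.

The associated publication concerns the genetic and molecular basis of sunscreen biosynthesis in cyanobacteria, which suggests that the plasmid was made to overproduce and purify this DHQS homolog for biochemical study of that pathway. The record does not state the enzyme's specific role or the assays used.
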