>Addgene plasmid #45741 | pET28b-NpR5600 | depositor partial sequence | sequence record 64103 | Insert
ATGAGTAATGTTCAAGCATCGTTTGAAGCAACGGAAGCTGAATTCCGCGTGGAAGGTTACGAAAAAATTG
AGTTTAGTCTTGTCTATGTAAATGGTGCATTTGATATCAGTAACAGAGAAATTGCAGACAGCTATGAGAA
GTTTGGCCGTTGTCTGACTGTGATTGATGCTAATGTCAACAGATTATATGGCAAGCAAATCAAGTCATAT
TTTAGACACTATGGTATTGATCTGACCGTAGTTCCCATTGTGATTACTGAGCCTACTAAAACCCTTGCAA
CCTTTGAGAAAATTGTTGATGCTTTTTCTGACTTTGGTTTAATCCGCAAGGAACCAGTATTAGTAGTGGG
TGGTGGTTTAACCACTGATGTAGCTGGGTTTGCGTGTGCTGCTTACCGTCGTAAGAGTAACTATATTCGG
GTTCCGACAACGCTGATTGGTCTGATTGATGCAGGTGTAGCGATTAAGGTTGCAGTCAACCATCGCAAGT
TAAAAAATCGCTTGGGTGCATATCATGCTCCTTTGAAAGTCATCCTCGATTTCTCCTTCTTGCAAACATT
ACCAACGGCTCAAGTTCGTAATGGGATGGCAGAGTTGGTCAAAATTGCTGTTGTGGCGAACTCTGAAGTC
TTTGAATTGTTGTATGAATATGGCGAAGAGTTGCTTTCCACTCACTTTGGATATGTGAATGGTACAAAGG
AACTGAAAGCGATCGCACATAAACTCAATTACGAGGCAATAAAAACTATGCTGGAGTTGGAAACTCCAAA
CTTGCATGAGTTAGACCTCGATCGCGTCATTGCCTACGGTCACACTTGGAGTCCGACCTTAGAATTAGCT
CCGATGATACCGTTGTTTCACGGTCATGCCGTCAATATAGACATGGCTTTGTCTGCAACTATTGCGGCAA
GACGTGGCTACATTACATCAGGAGAACGCGATCGCATTTTGAGCTTGATGAGTCGTATAGGTTTATCAAT
CGATCATCCTCTACTAGATGGCGATTTGCTCTGGTATGCTACCCAATCTATTAGCTTGACGCGAGACGGG
AAACAACGCGCAGCTATGCCTAAACCCATTGGTGAGTGCTTCTTTGTCAACGATTTCACCCGTGAAGAAC
TAGATGCAGCTTTAGCTGAACACAAACGTCTGTGTGCTACATACCCTCGTGGTGGAGATGGCATTGACGC
TTACATAGAAACTCAAGAAGAATCCAAACTATTGGGAGTGTGACTCGA
