>Addgene plasmid #45741 | pET28b-NpR5600 | addgene partial sequence | sequence record 64775 | T7 5'-TAATACGACTCACTATAGGG-3'
ACTTTAAGAAGGAGATATACCATGGGCAGCAGCCATCATCATCATCATCACAGCAGCGGCCTGGTGCCGC
GCGGCAGCCATATGAGTAATGTTCAAGCATCGTTTGAAGCAACGGAAGCTGAATTCCGCGTGGAAGGTTA
CGAAAAAATTGAGTTTAGTCTTGTCTATGTAAATGGTGCATTTGATATCAGTAACAGAGAAATTGCAGAC
AGCTATGAGAAGTTTGGCCGTTGTCTGACTGTGATTGATGCTAATGTCAACAGATTATATGGCAAGCAAA
TCAAGTCATATTTTAGACACTATGGTATTGATCTGACCGTAGTTCCCATTGTGATTACTGAGCCTACTAA
AACCCTTGCAACCTTTGAGAAAATTGTTGATGCTTTTTCTGACTTTGGTTTAATCCGCAAGGAACCAGTA
TTAGTAGTGGGTGGTGGTTTAACCACTGATGTAGCTGGGTTTGCGTGTGCTGCTTACCGTCGTAAGAGTA
ACTATATTCGGGTTCCGACAACGCTGATTGGTCTGATTGATGCAGGTGTAGCGATTAAGGTTGCAGTCAA
CCATCGCAAGTTAAAAAATCGCTTGGGTGCATATCATGCTCCTTTGAAAGTCATCCTCGATTTCTCCTTC
TTGCAAACATTACCAACGGCTCAAGTTCGTAATGGGATGGCAGAGTTGGTCAAAATTGCTGTTGTGGCGA
ACTCTGAAGTCTTTGAATTGTTGTATGAATATGGCGAAGAGTTGCTTTCCACTCACTTTGGATATGTGAA
TGGTACAAAGGAACTGAAAGCGATCGCACATAAACTCAATTACGAGGCAATAAAAACTATGCTGGAGTTG
GAAACTCCAAACTTGCATGAGTTAGACCTCGATCGCGTCAT
